>Addgene plasmid #65150 | pYTK043 | depositor full sequence | sequence record 110203 | Full Sequence
TCGGTCTCATATGCAGATTTTCGTTAAAACTTTAACTGGTAAAACAATTACTTTAGAAGTTGAGTCATCT
GATACTATCGATAATGTTAAATCTAAGATCCAGGATAAGGAAGGTATTCCTCCAGATCAACAAAGATTGA
TTTTCGCAGGTAAGCAGTTGGAGGACGGTAGGACTTTGTCTGATTATAACATACAGAAAGAATCTACTTT
GCACTTAGTCTTAAGATTAAGGGGAGGTAGACATGGTTCTGGTGCCTGGTTGTTACCTGTATCATTGGTT
AAAAGAAAGACCACATTGGCACCAAATACTCAAACTGCCTCTCCAAGAGCCTTGGCAGACTCTTTAATGC
AGAGATCAGGTTCTTGAGACCAGACCAATAAAAAACGCCCGGCGGCAACCGAGCGTTCTGAACAAATCCA
GATGGAGTTCTGAGGTCATTACTGGATCTATCAACAGGAGTCCAAGCGAGCTCGATATCAAATTACGCCC
CGCCCTGCCACTCATCGCAGTACTGTTGTAATTCATTAAGCATTCTGCCGACATGGAAGCCATCACAAAC
GGCATGATGAACCTGAATCGCCAGCGGCATCAGCACCTTGTCGCCTTGCGTATAATATTTGCCCATGGTG
AAAACGGGGGCGAAGAAGTTGTCCATATTGGCCACGTTTAAATCAAAACTGGTGAAACTCACCCAGGGAT
TGGCTGAAACGAAAAACATATTCTCAATAAACCCTTTAGGGAAATAGGCCAGGTTTTCACCGTAACACGC
CACATCTTGCGAATATATGTGTAGAAACTGCCGGAAATCGTCGTGGTATTCACTCCAGAGCGATGAAAAC
GTTTCAGTTTGCTCATGGAAAACGGTGTAACAAGGGTGAACACTATCCCATATCACCAGCTCACCGTCTT
TCATTGCCATACGAAATTCCGGATGAGCATTCATCAGGCGGGCAAGAATGTGAATAAAGGCCGGATAAAA
CTTGTGCTTATTTTTCTTTACGGTCTTTAAAAAGGCCGTAATATCCAGCTGAACGGTCTGGTTATAGGTA
CATTGAGCAACTGACTGAAATGCCTCAAAATGTTCTTTACGATGCCATTGGGATATATCAACGGTGGTAT
ATCCAGTGATTTTTTTCTCCATTTTAGCTTCCTTAGCTCCTGAAAATCTCGATAACTCAAAAAATACGCC
CGGTAGTGATCTTATTTCATTATGGTGAAAGTTGGAACCTCTTACGTGCCCGATCAATCATGACCAAAAT
CCCTTAACGTGAGTTTTCGTTCCACTGAGCGTCAGACCCCGTAGAAAAGATCAAAGGATCTTCTTGAGAT
CCTTTTTTTCTGCGCGTAATCTGCTGCTTGCAAACAAAAAAACCACCGCTACCAGCGGTGGTTTGTTTGC
CGGATCAAGAGCTACCAACTCTTTTTCCGAAGGTAACTGGCTTCAGCAGAGCGCAGATACCAAATACTGT
TCTTCTAGTGTAGCCGTAGTTAGGCCACCACTTCAAGAACTCTGTAGCACCGCCTACATACCTCGCTCTG
CTAATCCTGTTACCAGTGGCTGCTGCCAGTGGCGATAAGTCGTGTCTTACCGGGTTGGACTCAAGACGAT
AGTTACCGGATAAGGCGCAGCGGTCGGGCTGAACGGGGGGTTCGTGCACACAGCCCAGCTTGGAGCGAAC
GACCTACACCGAACTGAGATACCTACAGCGTGAGCTATGAGAAAGCGCCACGCTTCCCGAAGGGAGAAAG
GCGGACAGGTATCCGGTAAGCGGCAGGGTCGGAACAGGAGAGCGCACGAGGGAGCTTCCAGGGGGAAACG
CCTGGTATCTTTATAGTCCTGTCGGGTTTCGCCACCTCTGACTTGAGCGTCGATTTTTGTGATGCTCGTC
AGGGGGGCGGAGCCTATGGAAAAACGCCAGCAACGCGGCCTTTTTACGGTTCCTGGCCTTTTGCTGGCCT
TTTGCTCACATGTTCTTTCCTGCGTTATCCCCTGATTCTGTGGATAACCGTAG
Features (pLannotate 1.2.2; 5 found; start..end, strand, type, name):
     11..238     +  CDS            UBIQ_COPCO: Experimental evidence at protein level: Swiss-Prot protein existence level 1. Ubiquitin exists either covalently attached to another protein, or free (unanchored). When covalently bound, it is conjugated to target proteins via an isopeptide bond either as a monomer (monoubiquitin), a polymer linked via different Lys residues of the ubiquitin (polyubiquitin chains) or a linear polymer linked via the initiator Met of the ubiquitin (linear polyubiquitin chains). Polyubiquitin chains, when attached to a target protein, have different functions depending on the Lys residue of the ubiquitin that is
    378..412     -  terminator     lambda t0 terminator: minimal transcription terminator from phage lambda (Scholtissek and Grosse, 1987)
    486..1142    -  CDS            cat: CAT_ECOLX - Experimental evidence at protein level: Swiss-Prot protein existence level 1. This enzyme is an effector of chloramphenicol resistance in bacteria. From Escherichia coli. This protein is used as a marker in many commonly used cloning vectors, such as pACYC184.
   1143..1240    -  promoter       cat promoter: promoter of the E. coli cat gene encoding chloramphenicol acetyltransferase
   1324..1912    +  rep_origin     ori: high-copy-number ColE1/pMB1/pBR322/pUC origin of replication
