[The description below was written by a language model from this plasmid's Addgene catalogue record and pLannotate feature annotations shown in this document.]
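Description:
pYTK043 is a small (about 2 kb) part-storage plasmid from the Yeast Toolkit (YTK) modular cloning system, built in the pYTK001 part entry backbone. It is maintained in E. coli as a high-copy plasmid through a ColE1/pUC-type origin of replication and is selected with chloramphenicol via a cat (chloramphenicol acetyltransferase) gene driven by its native cat promoter and followed by a lambda t0 terminator. Although catalogued as a bacterial expression vector, it carries no annotated promoter for the insert and no yeast origin or marker. It acts as a donor of a standardized DNA part rather than as an expression construct in its own right.

The payload is Ubi-R, a Saccharomyces cerevisiae-derived sequence stored as a Type 3a part, the toolkit category reserved for N-terminal coding sequences. The feature table identifies a roughly 230 bp ubiquitin coding sequence (the automated annotation matched a homolog from another species, reflecting ubiquitin's high conservation). The depositor describes the part as an N-terminal protein degradation tag. The name suggests the classic ubiquitin-fusion design, in which ubiquitin is cleaved off in vivo to expose an arginine as the new N-terminal residue, a destabilizing residue under the N-end rule, but the record does not spell out this mechanism. The insert was introduced using BsmBI sites that were destroyed during cloning. In use, the part would be combined with a promoter, a downstream coding sequence part and a terminator in a multipart assembly to create a yeast expression cassette whose protein product is destabilized, allowing protein levels or turnover to be tuned.
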