Addgene plasmid #65150: pYTK043
Purpose: Encodes Ubi-R as a Type 3a part to be used in the Dueber YTK system
Depositing lab: John Dueber. Depositing organization: University of California, Berkeley. Publication: A Highly Characterized Yeast Toolkit for Modular, Multipart Assembly. Lee ME, DeLoache WC, Cervantes B, Dueber JE. ACS Synth Biol. 2015 Apr 14. 10.1021/sb500366v PubMed 25871405.
Backbone
  Vector backbone: pYTK001
  Vector type: Bacterial Expression
Growth in bacteria
  Bacterial resistance: Chloramphenicol, 25 μg/mL
  Growth temperature: 37°C
  Growth strain: DH10B
  Copy number: High Copy
Gene/Insert
  Gene/Insert name: Ubi-R
  Species: S. cerevisiae (budding yeast)
  Cloning method: Restriction Enzyme; 5′ cloning site BsmBI (destroyed during cloning); 3′ cloning site BsmBI (destroyed during cloning)
Terms and licenses: Academic/Nonprofit Terms; Industry Terms: Not Available to Industry
Depositor comments: Type 3a parts are used for N-terminal coding sequences. This plasmid encodes for an N-terminal protein degradation tag. For more information, please visit the supplemental information in PMID:25871405.
How to cite: pYTK043 was a gift from John Dueber (Addgene plasmid # 65150 ; http://n2t.net/addgene:65150 ; RRID:Addgene_65150)
