>Addgene plasmid #65150 | pYTK043 | addgene partial sequence | sequence record 111990 | pRS414-R 5'-CACCTCTGACTTGAGCGTCG-3'
GGGGGGCGGAGCCTATGGAAAAACGCCAGCAACGCGGCCTTTTTACGGTTCCTGGCCTTTTGCTGGCCTT
TTGCTCACATGTTCTTTCCTGCGTTATCCCCTGATTCTGTGGATAACCGTAGTCGGTCTCATATGCAGAT
TTTCGTTAAAACTTTAACTGGTAAAACAATTACTTTAGAAGTTGAGTCATCTGATACTATCGATAATGTT
AAATCTAAGATCCAGGATAAGGAAGGTATTCCTCCAGATCAACAAAGATTGATTTTCGCAGGTAAGCAGT
TGGAGGACGGTAGGACTTTGTCTGATTATAACATACAGAAAGAATCTACTTTGCACTTAGTCTTAAGATT
AAGGGGAGGTAGACATGGTTCTGGTGCCTGGTTGTTACCTGTATCATTGGTTAAAAGAAAGACCACATTG
GCACCAAATACTCAAACTGCCTCTCCAAGAGCCTTGGCAGACTCTTTAATGCAGAGATCAGGTTCTTGAG
ACCAGACCAATAAAAAACGCCCGGCGGCAACCGAGCGTTCTGAACAAATCCAGATGGAGTTCTGAGGTCA
TTACTGGATCTATCAACAGGAGTCCAAGCGAGCTCGATATCAAATTACGCCCCGCCCTGCCACTCATCGC
AGTACTGTTGTAATTCATTAAGCATTCTGCCGACATGGAAGCCATCACAAACGGCATGATGAACCTGAAT
CGCCAGCGGCATCAGCACCTTGTCGCCTTGCGTATAATATTTGCCCATGGTGAAAACGGGGGCGAAGAAG
TTGTCCATATTGGCCACGTTTAAATCAAAACTGGTGAAACTCACCCAGGGATTGGCTGAAACGAAAAACA
TATTCTCAATAAACCCTTTAGGGAAATAGGCCAGGTTTTCACCGTAACACGCCACATCTTGCGAATATAT
GTGTAGAAACTGCCGGAAATCGTCGTGGTATTCACTCCAGAGCGATGAAAACGTTTCAGTTTGCTCATGG
AAAACGGTGTAACAAGGGTGAACACTATCCCATATCACCAGCTCACCGTCTTTCATTGCCATACGAAATT
CCGGATGAGCAT
