>Addgene plasmid #65150 | pYTK043 | addgene partial sequence | sequence record 220919 | CAT-F 5'-GTTTGTGATGGCTTCCATGTC-3'
GTACTGCGATGAGTGGCAGGGCGGGGCGTAATTTGATATCGAGCTCGCTTGGACTCCTGTTGATAGATCC
AGTAATGACCTCAGAACTCCATCTGGATTTGTTCAGAACGCTCGGTTGCCGCCGGGCGTTTTTTATTGGT
CTGGTCTCAAGAACCTGATCTCTGCATTAAAGAGTCTGCCAAGGCTCTTGGAGAGGCAGTTTGAGTATTT
GGTGCCAATGTGGTCTTTCTTTTAACCAATGATACAGGTAACAACCAGGCACCAGAACCATGTCTACCTC
CCCTTAATCTTAAGACTAAGTGCAAAGTAGATTCTTTCTGTATGTTATAATCAGACAAAGTCCTACCGTC
CTCCAACTGCTTACCTGCGAAAATCAATCTTTGTTGATCTGGAGGAATACCTTCCTTATCCTGGATCTTA
GATTTAACATTATCGATAGTATCAGATGACTCAACTTCTAAAGTAATTGTTTTACCAGTTAAAGTTTTAA
CGAAAATCTGCATATGAGACCGACTACGGTTATCCACAGAATCAGGGGATAACGCAGGAAAGAACATGTG
AGCAAAAGGCCAGCAAAAGGCCAGGAACCGTAAAAAGGCCGCGTTGCTGGCGTTTTTCCATAGGCTCCGC
CCCCCTGACGAGCATCACAAAAATCGACGCTCAAGTCAGAGGTGGCGAAACCCGACAGGACTATAAAGAT
ACCAGGCGTTTCCCCCTGGAAGCTCCCTCGTGCGCTCTCCTGTTCCGACCCTGCCGCTTACCGGATACCT
GTCCGCCTTTCTCCCTTCGGGAAGCGTGGCGCTTTCTCATAGCTCACGCTGTA
